>Addgene plasmid #13969 | RCAS(A) cTbx5 VP16 (CT#630) | addgene partial sequence | sequence record 20159 | 13969 with RCAS-F
AAGCAGGAAGAAGCTATTGGTAATTGTGAAATACGCTTTTGTCTGTGTGCTGCAGGAGCTGAGCTGACTC
TGCTGGTGGCCTCGCGTACCACTGTGGCATCGATTCTAGACCACTGTGGCCAGGCGGTAGCTGGGACGTG
CAGCCGACCACCATGGCGGACACCGAGGAAGGCTTCGGGCTCCCGAGCACGCCGGTTGACTCGGAGGCCA
AGGAGCTGCAGGCTGAGGCCAAGCAGGATCCCCAGCTGGGGACCACCAGCAAGGCCCCCACCTCTCCACA
GGCGGCCTTCACCCAGCAGGGCATGGAGGGGATCAAAGTGTTTTTGCACGAGCGGGAGCTGTGGCTGAAA
TTTCACGAGGTGGGGACGGAGATGATCATAACAAAGGCTGGAAGGCGTATGTTTCCCAGTTACAAAGTGA
AGGTCACTGGACTCAATCCAAAAACGAAGTACATACTGTTGATGGATATTGTACCAGCGGATGACCACAG
ATACAAATTTGCAGATAATAAATGGTCCGTGACCGGGAAGGCAGAACCGGCCATGCCCGGCCGCCTCTAC
GTGCACCCCGACTCCCCCGCTACTGGAGCCCACTGGATGAGGCAGTTGGTTTCCTTCCAGAAGCTCAAGC
TNCACCAACAACCACCTTGACCCCTTCGGACATATCATCCCTGAACTCCATGCACAAATACCAGCCCCGG
CTCCACATCGTGAAGGCGNATGAAACAACGNCTTTGNTCCAANAACACTGCCTTCNC
