[The description below was written by a language model from this plasmid's Addgene catalogue record.]
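Description:
RCAS(A) cTbx5 VP16 is a replication-competent avian retroviral construct built on the RCASBP(A) backbone (about 11.6 kb without insert), a vector derived from avian sarcoma-leukosis virus in which the transgene occupies the position of the src oncogene, here at the ClaI cloning site. The "(A)" denotes the subgroup A envelope, which determines which avian cells the virus can enter. Because the proviral genome retains the viral genes needed for replication, virus produced in permissive chicken cells spreads from cell to cell, giving broad misexpression in infected tissue. In vectors of this family the insert is normally expressed from the viral LTR through a spliced message, though the record itself does not list promoter features and no feature table is provided. In bacteria the plasmid is maintained at high copy number under ampicillin selection.

The insert encodes amino acids 1-274 of chicken Tbx5, a T-box transcription factor, fused to a duplex of the lambda hinge region and the VP16 transcriptional activation domain. It was cloned as a ClaI fragment, with both sites preserved. Joining a truncated Tbx5 to the strong VP16 activator yields a chimeric protein expected to act as a constitutive activator at Tbx5 target genes; the record does not spell out which domains the truncation retains. The associated publication concerns the requirement for Tbx5 in forelimb bud formation and continued outgrowth, so the construct is suited to viral misexpression of an activator form of Tbx5 in chick embryos to probe its transcriptional role in limb development.
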