Addgene plasmid #13969: RCAS(A) cTbx5 VP16 (CT#630)
Depositing lab: Cliff Tabin. Depositing organization: Harvard Medical School. Publication: Tbx5 is required for forelimb bud formation and continued outgrowth. Rallis C, Bruneau BG, Del Buono J, Seidman CE, Seidman JG, Nissim S, Tabin CJ, Logan MP. Development. 2003 Jun . 130(12):2741-51. 10.1242/dev.00473 PubMed 12736217.
Backbone
  Vector backbone: RCASBP(A)
  Backbone size w/o insert (bp): 11600
  Vector type: Retroviral ; avian expression
Growth in bacteria
  Bacterial resistance: Ampicillin, 100 μg/mL
  Growth temperature: 37°C
  Growth strain: DH5alpha
  Copy number: High Copy
Gene/Insert
  Gene/Insert name: Tbx5
  Species: G. gallus (chicken)
  Mutation: Amino acids 1-274
  Entrez Gene: TBX5
  Cloning method: Restriction Enzyme; 5′ cloning site ClaI (not destroyed); 3′ cloning site ClaI (not destroyed)
  Sequencing primers: 5′ RCAS-F
Terms and licenses: Academic/Nonprofit Terms; Industry Terms: Not Available to Industry
Depositor comments: Contains amino acids 1-274 of Tbx5 fused to a duplex of the lambda hinge region and VP16 (transcriptional activator).
How to cite: RCAS(A) cTbx5 VP16 (CT#630) was a gift from Cliff Tabin (Addgene plasmid # 13969 ; http://n2t.net/addgene:13969 ; RRID:Addgene_13969)
